>Addgene plasmid #246428 | Flag-Src Y527E | addgene full sequence | sequence record 491603 | Addgene NGS Result
TTGAGATCCTTTTTTTCTGCGCGTAATCTGCTGCTTGCAAACAAAAAAACCACCGCTACCAGCGGTGGTT
TGTTTGCCGGATCAAGAGCTACCAACTCTTTTTCCGAAGGTAACTGGCTTCAGCAGAGCGCAGATACCAA
ATACTGTTCTTCTAGTGTAGCCGTAGTTAGGCCACCACTTCAAGAACTCTGTAGCACCGCCTACATACCT
CGCTCTGCTAATCCTGTTACCAGTGGCTGCTGCCAGTGGCGATAAGTCGTGTCTTACCGGGTTGGACTCA
AGACGATAGTTACCGGATAAGGCGCAGCGGTCGGGCTGAACGGGGGGTTCGTGCACACAGCCCAGCTTGG
AGCGAACGACCTACACCGAACTGAGATACCTACAGCGTGAGCTATGAGAAAGCGCCACGCTTCCCGAAGG
GAGAAAGGCGGACAGGTATCCGGTAAGCGGCAGGGTCGGAACAGGAGAGCGCACGAGGGAGCTTCCAGGG
GGAAACGCCTGGTATCTTTATAGTCCTGTCGGGTTTCGCCACCTCTGACTTGAGCGTCGATTTTTGTGAT
GCTCGTCAGGGGGGCGGAGCCTATGGAAAAACGCCAGCAACGCGGCCTTTTTACGGTTCCTGGCCTTTTG
CTGGCCTTTTGCTCACATGTTCTTTCCTGCGTTATCCCCTGATTCTGTGGATAACCGTATTACCGCCTTT
GAGTGAGCTGATACCGCTCGCCGCAGCCGAACGACCGAGCGCAGCGAGTCAGTGAGCGAGGAAGCGGAAG
AGCGCCCAATACGCAAACCGCCTCTCCCCGCGCGTTGGCCGATTCATTAATGCAGCTGGCACGACAGGTT
TCCCGACTGGAAAGCGGGCAGTGAGCGCAACGCAATTAATGTGAGTTAGCTCACTCATTAGGCACCCCAG
GCTTTACACTTTATGCTTCCGGCTCGTATGTTGTGTGGAATTGTGAGCGGATAACAATTTCACACAGGAA
ACAGCTATGACCATGATTACGCCAAGCTCTAGCTAGAGGTCGACGGTATACAGACATGATAAGATACATT
GATGAGTTTGGACAAACCACAACTAGAATGCAGTGAAAAAAATGCTTTATTTGTGAAATTTGTGATGCTA
TTGCTTTATTTGTAACCATTATAAGCTGCAATAAACAAGTTGGGGTGGGCGAAGAACTCCAGCATGAGAT
CCCCGCGCTGGAGGATCATCCAGCCGGCGTCCCGGAAAACGATTCCGAAGCCCAACCTTTCATAGAAGGC
GGCGGTGGAATCGAAATCTCGTGATGGCAGGTTGGGCGTCGCTTGGTCGGTCATTTCGCGAACCCCAGAG
TCCCGCTCAGAAGAACTCGTCAAGAAGGCGATAGAAGGCGATGCGCTGCGAATCGGGAGCGGCGATACCG
TAAAGCACGAGGAAGCGGTCAGCCCATTCGCCGCCAAGCTCTTCAGCAATATCACGGGTAGCCAACGCTA
TGTCCTGATAGCGGTCCGCCACACCCAGCCGGCCACAGTCGATGAATCCAGAAAAGCGGCCATTTTCCAC
CATGATATTCGGCAAGCAGGCATCGCCATGGGTCACGACGAGATCCTCGCCGTCGGGCATGCGCGCCTTG
AGCCTGGCGAACAGTTCGGCTGGCGCGAGCCCCTGATGCTCTTCGTCCAGATCATCCTGATCGACAAGAC
CGGCTTCCATCCGAGTACGTGCTCGCTCGATGCGATGTTTCGCTTGGTGGTCGAATGGGCAGGTAGCCGG
ATCAAGCGTATGCAGCCGCCGCATTGCATCAGCCATGATGGATACTTTCTCGGCAGGAGCAAGGTGAGAT
GACAGGAGATCCTGCCCCGGCACTTCGCCCAATAGCAGCCAGTCCCTTCCCGCTTCAGTGACAACGTCGA
GCACAGCTGCGCAAGGAACGCCCGTCGTGGCCAGCCACGATAGCCGCGCTGCCTCGTCCTGCAGTTCATT
CAGGGCACCGGACAGGTCGGTCTTGACAAAAAGAACCGGGCGCCCCTGCGCTGACAGCCGGAACACGGCG
GCATCAGAGCAGCCGATTGTCTGTTGTGCCCAGTCATAGCCGAATAGCCTCTCCACCCAAGCGGCCGGAG
AACCTGCGTGCAATCCATCTTGTTCAATCATGCGAAACGATCCTCATCCTGTCTCTTGATCAGATCCGAA
AATGGATATACAAGCTCCCGGGAGCTTTTTGCAAAAGCCTAGGCCTCCAAAAAAGCCTCCTCACTACTTC
TGGAATAGCTCAGAGGCAGAGGCGGCCTCGGCCTCTGCATAAATAAAAAAAATTAGTCAGCCATGGGGCG
GAGAATGGGCGGAACTGGGCGGAGTTAGGGGCGGGATGGGCGGAGTTAGGGGCGGGACTATGGTTGCTGA
CTAATTGAGATGCATGCTTTGCATACTTCTGCCTGCTGGGGAGCCTGGGGACTTTCCACACCTGGTTGCT
GACTAATTGAGATGCATGCTTTGCATACTTCTGCCTGCTGGGGAGCCTGGGGACTTTCCACACCCTAACT
GACACACATTCCACAGAATTAATTCGCGTTAAATTTTTGTTAAATCAGCTCATTTTTTAACCAATAGGCC
GAAATCGGCAAAATCCCTTATAAATCAAAAGAATAGACCGAGATAGGGT
[37 nt withheld, positions 2640-2676]
AAAGAACGTGGACTCCAACGTCAAAGG
[49 nt withheld, positions 2704-2752]
T
[91 nt withheld, positions 2754-2844]
G
[124 nt withheld, positions 2846-2969]
GGGGATACCCCCTAGAGCCCCAGCTGGTTCTTTCCGCCTCAGAAGCCATAGAGCCCACCGCATCCCCAGC
ATGCCTGCTATTGTCTTCCCAATCCTCCCCCTTGCTGTCCTGCCCCACCCCACCCCCCAGAATAGAATGA
CACCTACTCAGACAATGCGATGCAATTTCCTCATTTTATTAGGAAAGGACAGTGGGAGTGGCACCTTCCA
GGGTCAAGGAAGGCACGGGGGAGGGGCAAACAACAGATGGCTGGCAACTAGAAGGCACAGTCGAGGCTGA
TCAGCGGGTTTAAACTCAATGGTGATGGTGATGATGACCGGTACGCGTAGAATCGAGACCGAGGAGAGGG
TTAGGGATAGGCTTACCTTCGAACCGCGGGCCCTCTAGATCACTTATCGTCGTCATCCTTGTAATCTCCC
TTATCGTCGTCATCCTTGTAATCCTCTAGATCAACCACTTTGTACAAGAAAGCTGGGTCGAGGTTCTCCC
CGGGCTGTTCCTGGGGCTCGGTGGACGTGAAGTAGTCCTCCAGGAAGGCCTGCAGGTACTCGAAGGTGGG
CCGCTCCTCAGGCTCCTTCCGCCAGCACTGGCACATGAGGTCGTGCAGGGACTCGGGACACTCCGGCGGG
CAGGGCATCCGGTAGCCCCGCTCCACCTGGTCCAGCACCTCGCGGTTCACCATCCCAGGGTAGGGCACCC
GTCCCTTTGTGGTGAGCTCAGTCAGCAGGATCCCGAAGGACCACACGTCCGACTTGATGGTGAAGCGGCC
ATAGAGGGCAGCTTCTGGAGCCGTCCACTTGATGGGGAATTTGGCACCTTGCCGCGCCGTGTACTCATTG
TCTTCAATGAGCCGAGCCAGCCCAAAGTCGGCCACTTTGCACACCAGGTTCTCTCCCACCAGGATGTTGG
CTGCACGAAGGTCCCGGTGGACGTAGTTCATCCGCTCCACGTACGCCATGCCTGAGGCGATCTGAGCAGC
CATGTCCACCAGCTGAGGCAGCCGCAGGTACTTGCCTGTCTCCCCCTTGAGAAAGTCCAGCAAACTCCCC
TTGCTCATGTACTCCGTGACGATGTAAATGGGCTCCTCTGAAACCACAGCATACAACTGCACCAGCTTCT
CATGCCTCAGCTTCTTCATGACCTGGGCCTCCTGCAGGAAGGCCTCTGGAGACATCGTGCCAGGCTTCAG
GGTTTTGATGGCCACCCTGGTGGTACCGTTCCAGGTCCCCATCCACACCTCGCCAAAGCAGCCCTGGCCC
AGCTTGACCTCCAGCCGCAGCGACTCCCGAGGGATCTCCCAGGCATCCTTGGCCAGGCCCTGAGTCTGCG
GCTTGGACGTGGGGCACACGGTGGTGAGGCGGTGGCACAGGCCATCGGCGTGTTTGGAGTAGTAGGCCAC
CAGCTGCTGCAGGCTGTTGAACTGGGTGCGGGAGGTGATGTAGAAGCCGCCGCTGTCCAGCTTGCGGATC
TTGTAGTGCTTCACGTTGAGGCCCTTGGCGTTGTCGAAGTCAGACACTGAGAGGCAGTAGGCACCTTTCG
TGGTCTCACTTTCTCGCACGAGGAAGGTCCCTCTCGGGTTCTCTGCATTGAGCAGTAACCGCTCTGACTC
CCGTCTGGTGATCTTGCCAAAATACCACTCCTCAGCCTGGATGGAGTCGGAGGGCGCCACGTAGTTGCTG
GGGATGTAGCCTGTCTGTCCTGTGCTGAGCGAGTGGGCCAGCCACCAGTCTCCCTCTGTGTTGTTGACAA
TCTGGAGCCGCTCGCCTTTCTTGAAGGACAGGTCTGTCTCCGTCCTAGACTCATAGTCATAGAGGGCCAC
AAAGGTGGTCACTCCACCGGCCAGCGGGCCCGCCCTCTGCGGGGAGGTGACGGTGTCCGAGGAGTTGAAG
CCTCCGAACAGCTTGGGCTCGGCGGCCGCGGGGGCGAAGGCCGCGCTGGGGCCGCGGTGGCCGTCGGCCG
AGGCTGGCTTGCTGGGGGTCTGCGAGGCGGGGAAAGCGCCCCCGCCAGCGCCGTGCACGTTCTCGGCGGG
CTCCAGGCTGCGGCGCCGCTGGCTGGCATCCTTGGGCTTGCTCTTGTTGCTACCCATGGTTCTATCTCCT
TCGAAGCCTGCTTTTTTGTACAAACTTGTTGATAGCTTAACTAGCCAGCTTGGGTCTCCCTATAGTGAGT
CGTATTAATTTCGATAAGCCAGTAAGCAGTGGGTTCTCTAGTTAGCCAGAGAGCTCTGCTTATATAGACC
TCCCACCGTACACGCCTACCGCCCATTTGCGTCAATGGGGCGGAGTTGTTACGACATTTTGGAAAGTCCC
GTTGATTTTGGTGCCAAAACAAACTCCCATTGACGTCAATGGGGTGGAGACTTGGAAATCCCCGTGAGTC
AAACCGCTATCCACGCCCATTGATGTACTGCCAAAACCGCATCACCATGGTAATAGCGATGACTAATACG
TAGATGTACTGCCAAGTAGGAAAGTCCCATAAGGTCATGTACTGGGCATAATGCCAGGCGGGCCATTTAC
CGTCATTGACGTCAATAGGGGGCGTACTTGGCATATGATACACTTGATGTACTGCCAAGTGGGCAGTTTA
CCGTAAATACTCCACCCATTGACGTCAATGGAAAGTCCCTATTGGCGTTACTATGGGAACATACGTCATT
ATTGACGTCAATGGGCGGGGGTCGTTGGGCGGTCAGCCAGGCGGGCCATTTACCGTAAGTTATGTAACGC
GGAACTCCATATATGGGCTATGAACTAATGACCCCGTAATTGATTACTATTAATAACTAGTCAATAATCA
ATGTCAACGCGTATATCTGGCCCGTACATCGCGAAGCAGCGCAAAACGCCTAACCCTAAGCAGATTCTTC
ATGCAATTGTCGGTCAAGCCTTGCCTTGTTGTAGCTTAAATTTTGCTCGCGCACTACTCAGCGACCTCCA
ACACACAAGCAGGGAGCAGATACTGGCTTAACTATGCGGCATCAGAGCAGATTGTACTGAGAGTGCACCA
TAGGGGATCGGGAGATCTCCCGATCCGTCGACGTCAGGTGGCACTTTTCGGGGAAATGTGCGCGGAACCC
CTATTTGTTTATTTTTCTAAATACATTCAAATATGTATCCGCTCATGAGACAATAACCCTGATAAATGCT
TCAATAATATTGAAAAAGGAAGAGTATGAGTATTCAACATTTCCGTGTCGCCCTTATTCCCTTTTTTGCG
GCATTTTGCCTTCCTGTTTTTGCTCACCCAGAAACGCTGGTGAAAGTAAAAGATGCTGAAGATCAGTTGG
GTGCACGAGTGGGTTACATCGAACTGGATCTCAACAGCGGTAAGATCCTTGAGAGTTTTCGCCCCGAAGA
ACGTTTTCCAATGATGAGCACTTTTAAAGTTCTGCTATGTGGCGCGGTATTATCCCGTATTGACGCCGGG
CAAGAGCAACTCGGTCGCCGCATACACTATTCTCAGAATGACTTGGTTGAGTACTCACCAGTCACAGAAA
AGCATCTTACGGATGGCATGACAGTAAGAGAATTATGCAGTGCTGCCATAACCATGAGTGATAACACTGC
GGCCAACTTACTTCTGACAACGATCGGAGGACCGAAGGAGCTAACCGCTTTTTTGCACAACATGGGGGAT
CATGTAACTCGCCTTGATCGTTGGGAACCGGAGCTGAATGAAGCCATACCAAACGACGAGCGTGACACCA
CGATGCCTGTAGCAATGGCAACAACGTTGCGCAAACTATTAACTGGCGAACTACTTACTCTAGCTTCCCG
GCAACAATTAATAGACTGGATGGAGGCGGATAAAGTTGCAGGACCACTTCTGCGCTCGGCCCTTCCGGCT
GGCTGGTTTATTGCTGATAAATCTGGAGCCGGTGAGCGTGGGTCTCGCGGTATCATTGCAGCACTGGGGC
CAGATGGTAAGCCCTCCCGTATCGTAGTTATCTACACGACGGGGAGTCAGGCAACTATGGATGAACGAAA
TAGACAGATCGCTGAGATAGGTGCCTCACTGATTAAGCATTGGTAACTGTCAGACCAAGTTTACTCATAT
ATACTTTAGATTGATTTAAAACTTCATTTTTAATTTAAAAGGATCTAGGTGAAGATCCTTTTTGATAATC
TCATGACCAAAATCCCTTAACGTGAGTTTTCGTTCCACTGAGCGTCAGACCCCGTAGAAAAGATCAAAGG
ATCTTC
Features (pLannotate 1.2.2; 24 found; start..end, strand, type, name):
      1..589     +  rep_origin     ori: high-copy-number ColE1/pMB1/pBR322/pUC origin of replication
    772..864     +  CDS            lacI (fragment): lac repressor; lacI; The lac repressor binds to the lac operator to inhibit transcription in E. coli. This inhibition can be relieved by adding lactose or isopropyl-β-D-thiogalactopyranoside (IPTG).
    877..898     +  protein_bind   CAP binding site: CAP binding activates transcription in the presence of cAMP. E. coli catabolite activator protein
    913..943     +  promoter       lac promoter: promoter for the E. coli lac operon
    951..967     +  protein_bind   lac operator: The lac repressor binds to the lac operator to inhibit transcription in E. coli. This inhibition can be relieved by adding lactose or isopropyl-β-D-thiogalactopyranoside (IPTG). lac repressor encoded by lacI
   1040..1161    -  polyA_signal   SV40 poly(A) signal: SV40 polyadenylation signal
   1156..1314    -  CDS            ble (fragment): BLE_KLEPN - Experimental evidence at protein level: Swiss-Prot protein existence level 1. Binding protein with a strong affinity to the bleomycin family of antibiotics. Binds to CL990; an antimitotic-antibiotic compound. From Klebsiella pneumoniae.
   1340..2131    -  CDS            neo: KKA2_KLEPN - Also known as kan, nptII. Experimental evidence at protein level: Swiss-Prot protein existence level 1. Resistance to kanamycin, neomycin, paromomycin, ribostamycin, butirosin and gentamicin B. From Klebsiella pneumoniae.
   2198..2527    -  promoter       SV40 promoter: SV40 enhancer and early promoter
   2541..2969    -  rep_origin     f1 ori (sequence partly withheld): f1 bacteriophage origin of replication; arrow indicates direction of (+) strand synthesis
   2990..3011    -  promoter       SV40 promoter (fragment): SV40 enhancer and early promoter
   3015..3239    -  polyA_signal   bGH poly(A) signal: bovine growth hormone polyadenylation signal
   3295..3336    -  CDS            V5 tag: epitope tag from simian virus 5
   3362..3412    -  CDS            3xFLAG (fragment): three tandem FLAG® epitope tags
   3423..3447    +  protein_bind   attB2: mutant version of attB; recombination site for the Gateway® BP reaction BP Clonase™
   3449..5056    -  CDS            SRC: SRC_HUMAN - Also known as SRC1. Experimental evidence at protein level: Swiss-Prot protein existence level 1. Non-receptor protein tyrosine kinase which is activated following engagement of many different classes of cellular receptors including immune response receptors, integrins and other adhesion receptors, receptor protein tyrosine kinases, G protein-coupled receptors as well as cytokine receptors. Participates in signaling pathways that control a diverse spectrum of biological activities including gene transcription, immune response, cell adhesion, cell cycle progression, apoptosis, migra
   5074..5098    -  protein_bind   attB1: mutant version of attB; recombination site for the Gateway® BP reaction BP Clonase™
   5128..5146    -  promoter       T7 promoter: promoter for bacteriophage T7 RNA polymerase
   5162..5195    -  LTR            5' LTR (truncated) (fragment): truncated 5' long terminal repeat (LTR) from HIV-1
   5191..5394    -  promoter       CMV promoter: human cytomegalovirus (CMV) immediate early promoter
   5395..5774    -  enhancer       CMV enhancer: human cytomegalovirus immediate early enhancer
   5929..5981    +  misc_feature   bom (fragment): basis of mobility region from pBR322
   6040..6144    +  promoter       AmpR promoter: bla
   6145..7005    +  CDS            AmpR: β-lactamase; bla; confers resistance to ampicillin, carbenicillin, and related antibiotics
