[The description below was written by a language model from this plasmid's Addgene catalogue record and pLannotate feature annotations shown in this document.]
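Description:
Flag-Src Y527E is a mammalian expression plasmid built on a pcDNA3 backbone that carries the human SRC coding sequence (1,608 bp) with the C-terminal regulatory tyrosine changed to glutamate. The residue is Tyr530 in human numbering and corresponds to the Y527 numbering traditionally used for Src, hence the name. Phosphorylation of this tail tyrosine normally promotes its intramolecular engagement with the SH2 domain and holds the kinase in a closed, autoinhibited state, so the acidic substitution is presumably meant to mimic the charge of phosphorylation at that site. The record itself states only that the plasmid expresses this mutant in mammalian cells. The associated work concerns pH-dependent allostery in SH2 domain-containing signaling proteins.

In the annotated 7,175 nt sequence, the SRC open reading frame is driven by the CMV immediate-early enhancer and promoter, with a T7 promoter just upstream. It is flanked by attB1 and attB2 sites, indicating that the insert was introduced by Gateway recombination. Downstream of attB2 lie a FLAG-type epitope (annotated as a partial 3xFLAG) and a V5 tag, followed by the bovine growth hormone polyadenylation signal. The catalogue lists only the C-terminal Flag tag supplied by the backbone, and whether V5 is translated in frame cannot be judged from the table. A separate SV40 early promoter drives the neo gene with an SV40 poly(A) signal, allowing G418 selection of stable transfectants. In bacteria the plasmid is maintained by a high-copy ColE1/pUC-type origin and ampicillin resistance, and an f1 origin is also present. Short lac-region, ble and HIV-1 LTR fragments are annotated but appear to be backbone remnants without a stated function.
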