Addgene plasmid #246428: Flag-Src Y527E
Purpose: Expresses Src mutant Y527E (aka Y530E) in Mammalian cells
Depositing lab: Katharine White. Depositing organization: University of Notre Dame. Publication: Ionizable networks mediate pH-dependent allostery in the SH2 domain-containing signaling proteins SHP2 and SRC. Van Dyck PK, Piszkin L, Gorski EA, Nascimento ET, Abebe JA, Hoffmann LM, Peng JW, White KA. Sci Signal. 2025 Nov 11;18(912):eadt3018. doi: 10.1126/scisignal.adt3018. Epub 2025 Nov 11. PubMed 41218103.
Backbone
  Vector backbone: pcDNA3
  Vector type: Mammalian Expression
  Selectable markers: Neomycin (select with G418)
Growth in bacteria
  Bacterial resistance: Ampicillin, 100 μg/mL
  Growth temperature: 37°C
  Growth strain: DH5alpha
  Copy number: High Copy
Gene/Insert
  Gene/Insert name: Src
  Species: H. sapiens (human)
  Insert size (bp): 1608
  Mutation: changed Tyrosine 530 to Glutamate
  Entrez Gene: SRC (a.k.a. ASV, SRC1, THC6, c-SRC, p60-Src)
  Tag / fusion protein: Flag (C terminal on backbone)
Terms and licenses: Academic/Nonprofit Terms; Industry Terms: Not Available to Industry
How to cite: Flag-Src Y527E was a gift from Katharine White (Addgene plasmid # 246428 ; http://n2t.net/addgene:246428 ; RRID:Addgene_246428)
